Addgene plasmid #154572: pEPYC0CM0415
Purpose: Phytobricks Level 0 part
Depositing lab: Nicola Patron. Depositing organization: Earlham Institute. Publication: Rational design of minimal synthetic promoters for plants. Cai YM, Kallam K, Tidd H, Gendarini G, Salzman A, Patron NJ. Nucleic Acids Res. 2020 Aug 28. pii: 5897334. doi: 10.1093/nar/gkaa682. PubMed 32856047.
Backbone
  Vector backbone: pUAP1
  Vector type: Synthetic Biology
Growth in bacteria
  Bacterial resistance: Chloramphenicol, 25 μg/mL
  Growth temperature: 37°C
  Growth strain: NEB Stable
  Copy number: High Copy
Gene/Insert
  Gene/Insert name: MinSyn_109
  Species: Synthetic
  Cloning method: Restriction Enzyme; 5′ cloning site BpiI (destroyed during cloning); 3′ cloning site BpiI (destroyed during cloning)
Terms and licenses: Academic/Nonprofit Terms; Industry Terms: Not Available to Industry
Depositor comments: Please visit https://www.biorxiv.org/content/10.1101/2020.05.14.095406v1 for bioRxiv preprint.
How to cite: pEPYC0CM0415 was a gift from Nicola Patron (Addgene plasmid # 154572 ; http://n2t.net/addgene:154572 ; RRID:Addgene_154572)
