[The description below was written by a language model from this plasmid's Addgene catalogue record and pLannotate feature annotations shown in this document.]
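Description:
pEPYC0CM0415 is a small (about 2.3 kb) synthetic-biology plasmid that stores a single Phytobrick Level 0 standard part in the pUAP1 universal acceptor backbone. It is a bacterial cloning and storage vector rather than an expression or plant transformation vector in its own right. Propagation in E. coli relies on a high-copy ColE1/pUC-type origin, and selection uses chloramphenicol through a cat (chloramphenicol acetyltransferase) gene driven by its native promoter and followed by the phage lambda t0 terminator. Two further bacterial terminators, a putative one and one from the his operon, flank the insert region, presumably insulating the cloned part from read-through transcription from the backbone.

The insert is MinSyn_109, a fully synthetic sequence from a study on the rational design of minimal synthetic promoters for plants. The only annotated feature within the insert region is a short 22-nt fragment matching the CaMV 35S promoter, which suggests a 35S-derived core element is included. The record does not otherwise describe the cis-regulatory composition, expected strength or inducibility of this design. The part was inserted using BpiI, a Type IIS enzyme, and both sites were destroyed during cloning, as expected for Golden Gate-style domestication into an acceptor. No coding sequence, reporter or plant terminator is present. As a Level 0 part, the plasmid is meant to serve as a donor in modular Type IIS assembly, where the promoter element is combined with other standard parts to build plant transcription units in higher-level vectors.
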