Features (pLannotate 1.2.2; 7 found; start..end, strand, type, name):
     19..113     -  terminator     lambda t0 terminator: transcription terminator from phage lambda
    137..793     -  CDS            cat: CAT_ECOLX - Experimental evidence at protein level: Swiss-Prot protein existence level 1. This enzyme is an effector of chloramphenicol resistance in bacteria. From Escherichia coli. This protein is used as a marker in many commonly used cloning vectors, such as pACYC184.
    794..891     -  promoter       cat promoter: promoter of the E. coli cat gene encoding chloramphenicol acetyltransferase
    977..1020    -  terminator     bacterial terminator: putative bacterial transcription terminator
   1184..1205    +  promoter       CaMV 35S promoter (fragment): strong constitutive promoter from cauliflower mosaic virus
   1285..1342    +  terminator     his operon terminator: This putative transcriptin terminator from the E. coli his operon has a 2-bp deletion introduced during synthesis. Its efficiency has not been determined.
   1537..2125    -  rep_origin     ori: high-copy-number ColE1/pMB1/pBR322/pUC origin of replication
>Addgene plasmid #154572 | pEPYC0CM0415 | depositor full sequence | sequence record 299446 | pEPYC0CM0415 sequence 2289 bps
TGACAGCTCGAGGCTTGGATTCTCACCAATAAAAAACGCCCGGCGGCAACCGAGCGTTCTGAACAAATCC
AGATGGAGTTCTGAGGTCATTACTGGATCTATCAACAGGAGTCCAAGCGAGCTCGATATCAAATTACGCC
CCGCCCTGCCACTCATCGCAGTACTGTTGTAATTCATTAAGCATTCTGCCGACATGGAAGCCATCACAAA
CGGCATGATGAACCTGAATCGCCAGCGGCATCAGCACCTTGTCGCCTTGCGTATAATATTTGCCCATGGT
GAAAACGGGGGCGAAGAAGTTGTCCATATTGGCCACGTTTAAATCAAAACTGGTGAAACTCACCCAGGGA
TTGGCTGAGACGAAAAACATATTCTCAATAAACCCTTTAGGGAAATAGGCCAGGTTTTCACCGTAACACG
CCACATCTTGCGAATATATGTGTAGAAACTGCCGGAAATCGTCGTGGTATTCACTCCAGAGCGATGAAAA
CGTTTCAGTTTGCTCATGGAAAACGGTGTAACAAGGGTGAACACTATCCCATATCACCAGCTCACCGTCT
TTCATTGCCATACGAAATTCCGGATGAGCATTCATCAGGCGGGCAAGAATGTGAATAAAGGCCGGATAAA
ACTTGTGCTTATTTTTCTTTACGGTCTTTAAAAAGGCCGTAATATCCAGCTGAACGGTCTGGTTATAGGT
ACATTGAGCAACTGACTGAAATGCCTCAAAATGTTCTTTACGATGCCATTGGGATATATCAACGGTGGTA
TATCCAGTGATTTTTTTCTCCATTTTAGCTTCCTTAGCTCCTGAAAATCTCGATAACTCAAAAAATACGC
CCGGTAGTGATCTTATTTCATTATGGTGAAAGTTGGAACCTCTTACGTGCCCGATCAACTCGAGTGCCAC
CTGACGTCTAAGAAACCATTATTATCATGACATTAACCTATAAAAATAGGCGTATCACGAGGCAGAATTT
CAGATAAAAAAAATCCTTAGCTTTCGCTAAGGATGATTTCTGGAATTCGGTCTCAGGAGGGAGGCGTGTC
GTTTTAGTGAGGAGCAAGTGGATTCTACAAAACTGGTAATGACGTAAGCCATGACGTCTACTATCAGCTT
AGCAAGTGAAGATAAGATAATAATGTTGAAGATAAGATTAGGTTGTCTGCACCTCACATGTAGCTGACGT
AAGGGATGACGCACATGCTGATCTTCTATATAAGGTTTTGCTATTCATTGAAAGCAGTAGTGACTGATTT
GTATATATACTCGAGACCCTGCAGTCCGGCAAAAAAGGGCAAGGTGTCACCACCCTGCCCTTTTTCTTTA
AAACCGAAAAGATTACTTCGCGTTATGCAGGCTTCCTCGCTCACTGACTCGCTGCGCTCGGTCGTTCGGC
TGCGGCGAGCGGTATCAGCTCACTCAAAGGCGGTAATACGGTTATCCACAGAATCAGGGGATAACGCAGG
AAAGAACATGTGAGCAAAAGGCCAGCAAAAGGCCAGGAACCGTAAAAAGGCCGCGTTGCTGGCGTTTTTC
CACAGGCTCCGCCCCCCTGACGAGCATCACAAAAATCGACGCTCAAGTCAGAGGTGGCGAAACCCGACAG
GACTATAAAGATACCAGGCGTTTCCCCCTGGAAGCTCCCTCGTGCGCTCTCCTGTTCCGACCCTGCCGCT
TACCGGATACCTGTCCGCCTTTCTCCCTTCGGGAAGCGTGGCGCTTTCTCATAGCTCACGCTGTAGGTAT
CTCAGTTCGGTGTAGGTCGTTCGCTCCAAGCTGGGCTGTGTGCACGAACCCCCCGTTCAGCCCGACCGCT
GCGCCTTATCCGGTAACTATCGTCTTGAGTCCAACCCGGTAAGACACGACTTATCGCCACTGGCAGCAGC
CACTGGTAACAGGATTAGCAGAGCGAGGTATGTAGGCGGTGCTACAGAGTTCTTGAAGTGGTGGCCTAAC
TACGGCTACACTAGAAGAACAGTATTTGGTATCTGCGCTCTGCTGAAGCCAGTTACCTTCGGAAAAAGAG
TTGGTAGCTCTTGATCCGGCAAACAAACCACCGCTGGTAGCGGTGGTTTTTTTGTTTGCAAGCAGCAGAT
TACGCGCAGAAAAAAAGGATCTCAAGAAGATCCTTTGATCTTTTCTACGGGGTCTGACGCTCAGTGGAAC
GAAAACTCACGTTAAGGGATTTTGGTCATGAGATTATCAAAAAGGATCTTCACCTAGATCCTTTTAAATT
AAAAATGAAGTTTTAAATCAATCTAAAGTATATATGAGTAAACTTGGTC
